Addgene plasmid #124626: MS2_adRNA-MCP_ADAR1 DD (E1008Q)_NLS
Purpose: Expresses MS2_adRNA targeting the RAB7A transcript along with the MCP_ADAR1 DD(E1008Q)_NLS
Depositing lab: Prashant Mali. Depositing organization: University of California, San Diego (UCSD). Publication: In vivo RNA editing of point mutations via RNA-guided adenosine deaminases. Katrekar D, Chen G, Meluzzi D, Ganesh A, Worlikar A, Shih YR, Varghese S, Mali P. Nat Methods. 2019 Mar;16(3):239-242. doi: 10.1038/s41592-019-0323-0. Epub 2019 Feb 8. PubMed 30737497.
Backbone
  Vector backbone: Unknown
  Backbone size w/o insert (bp): 4700
  Vector type: Mammalian Expression, AAV
Growth in bacteria
  Bacterial resistance: Kanamycin, 50 μg/mL
  Growth temperature: 37°C
  Growth strain: NEB Stable
  Copy number: Unknown
Gene/Insert
  Gene/Insert name: MCP_ADAR1 DD (E1008Q)_NLS
  Species: H. sapiens (human)
  Insert size (bp): 1752
  Mutation: E1008Q hyperactive mutant
  Promoter: CMV
  Tag / fusion protein: NLS (C terminal on insert)
  Cloning method: Gibson Cloning
  Sequencing primers: 5′ CMV Forward; 3′ TCCTTCCGTGTTTCAGTTAGCC
Terms and licenses: Academic/Nonprofit Terms; Industry Terms: Not Available to Industry
Depositor comments: Also expresses MS2_adRNA targeting the RAB7A transcript
How to cite: MS2_adRNA-MCP_ADAR1 DD (E1008Q)_NLS was a gift from Prashant Mali (Addgene plasmid # 124626 ; http://n2t.net/addgene:124626 ; RRID:Addgene_124626)
