[The description below was written by a language model from this plasmid's Addgene catalogue record and pLannotate feature annotations shown in this document.]
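Description:
MS2_adRNA-MCP_ADAR1 DD (E1008Q)_NLS is a 6.5 kb AAV transfer plasmid for mammalian expression that carries both components of an RNA-guided adenosine-to-inosine editing system between two AAV2 inverted terminal repeats. The backbone is recorded as unknown. The annotated sequence shows a high-copy ColE1/pUC-type origin and a kanamycin resistance gene (aph(3')-Ia) driven by the bla promoter for propagation and selection in E. coli, along with scattered remnants of lacZα, lacI, rop, bom and an RSF origin that appear to be cloning leftovers. The ITRs allow the intervening cassette to be packaged into recombinant AAV particles when helper functions are supplied, and the plasmid can also be used by direct transfection.

Within the ITRs, a human U6 RNA polymerase III promoter drives the adRNA, a guide RNA in which two MS2 stem loops flank a short intervening segment, presumably the antisense region, which the record says targets the human RAB7A transcript. A mouse U6 promoter is annotated just downstream, but the table shows no transcribed element after it, so its role here is not stated. The CMV enhancer and promoter then drive the 1,752 bp protein insert: the MS2 coat protein (MCP) fused to the deaminase domain of human ADAR1 carrying the hyperactive E1008Q mutation, with a C-terminal nuclear localisation signal, followed by an HSV TK polyadenylation signal. MCP binds the stem loops on the adRNA, bringing the deaminase to the guide–target duplex, where it converts adenosine to inosine. The construct is intended for programmable RNA editing of point mutations in cells and in vivo, with RAB7A serving as an endogenous test target.
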