Features (pLannotate 1.2.2; 25 found; start..end, strand, type, name):
      1..589     -  rep_origin     ori: high-copy-number ColE1/pMB1/pBR322/pUC origin of replication
    760..1575    -  CDS            KanR: aminoglycoside phosphotransferase; aph(3')-Ia; confers resistance to kanamycin in bacteria or G418 (Geneticin®) in eukaryotes
   1576..1680    -  promoter       AmpR promoter: bla
   1775..1810    +  CDS            rop (fragment): Rop protein, which maintains plasmids at low copy number; rop
   1912..2011    +  misc_feature   bom (fragment): basis of mobility region from pBR322
   2017..2174    -  CDS            lacZα (fragment): LacZα fragment of β-galactosidase; lacZ fragment
   2192..2214    -  CDS            lacZα (fragment): LacZα fragment of β-galactosidase; lacZ fragment
   2215..2355    -  repeat_region  AAV2 ITR: inverted terminal repeat of adeno-associated virus serotype 2 inverted
   2374..2614    +  promoter       U6 promoter: RNA polymerase III promoter for human U6 snRNA
   2625..2643    +  misc_RNA       MS2 stem loop: stem loop that binds the bacteriophage MS2 coat protein
   2666..2684    +  misc_RNA       MS2 stem loop: stem loop that binds the bacteriophage MS2 coat protein
   2719..3032    +  promoter       U6 promoter: RNA polymerase III promoter for mouse U6 snRNA (Das et al., 1988)
   3044..3065    -  protein_bind   attB2 (fragment): mutant version of attB; recombination site for the Gateway® BP reaction BP Clonase™
   3083..3462    +  enhancer       CMV enhancer: human cytomegalovirus immediate early enhancer
   3463..3666    +  promoter       CMV promoter: human cytomegalovirus (CMV) immediate early promoter
   3784..4134    +  CDS            CAPSD_BPMS2 (fragment): Experimental evidence at protein level: Swiss-Prot protein existence level 1. Acts as a translational repressor of viral replicase synthesis late in infection. This latter function is the result of capsid protein interaction with an RNA hairpin which contains the replicase ribosome-binding site. From Escherichia phage MS2 (Bacteriophage MS2).
   4207..5493    +  CDS            ADAR (fragment): DSRAD_HUMAN - Also known as ADAR1, DSRAD, G1P1, IFI4. Experimental evidence at protein level: Swiss-Prot protein existence level 1. Catalyzes the hydrolytic deamination of adenosine to inosine in double-stranded RNA (dsRNA) referred to as A-to-I RNA editing (PubMed:7972084, PubMed:7565688, PubMed:12618436). This may affect gene expression and function in a number of ways that include mRNA translation by changing codons and hence the amino acid sequence of proteins; pre-mRNA splicing by altering splice site recognition sequences; RNA stability by changing sequences involved in nuclease recognit
   5633..5681    +  polyA_signal   HSV TK poly(A) signal: herpes simplex virus thymidine kinase polyadenylation signal (Cole and Stacy, 1985)
   5772..5788    -  polyA_signal   bGH poly(A) signal (fragment): bovine growth hormone polyadenylation signal
   5896..6036    +  repeat_region  AAV2 ITR: inverted terminal repeat of adeno-associated virus serotype 2 inverted
   6100..6116    -  protein_bind   lac operator: The lac repressor binds to the lac operator to inhibit transcription in E. coli. This inhibition can be relieved by adding lactose or isopropyl-β-D-thiogalactopyranoside (IPTG). lac repressor encoded by lacI
   6124..6154    -  promoter       lac promoter: promoter for the E. coli lac operon
   6169..6190    -  protein_bind   CAP binding site: CAP binding activates transcription in the presence of cAMP. E. coli catabolite activator protein
   6203..6295    -  CDS            lacI (fragment): lac repressor; lacI; The lac repressor binds to the lac operator to inhibit transcription in E. coli. This inhibition can be relieved by adding lactose or isopropyl-β-D-thiogalactopyranoside (IPTG).
   6297..6430    -  rep_origin     RSF ori (fragment): Plasmids containing the RSF 1030 origin of replication can be propagated in E. coli cells that contain additional plasmids with compatible origins.
>Addgene plasmid #124626 | MS2_adRNA-MCP_ADAR1 DD (E1008Q)_NLS | addgene full sequence | sequence record 244435 | Addgene NGS Result
TTTCCATAGGCTCCGCCCCCCTGACGAGCATCACAAAAATCGACGCTCAAGTCAGAGGTGGCGAAACCCG
ACAGGACTATAAAGATACCAGGCGTTTCCCCCTGGAAGCTCCCTCGTGCGCTCTCCTGTTCCGACCCTGC
CGCTTACCGGATACCTGTCCGCCTTTCTCCCTTCGGGAAGCGTGGCGCTTTCTCATAGCTCACGCTGTAG
GTATCTCAGTTCGGTGTAGGTCGTTCGCTCCAAGCTGGGCTGTGTGCACGAACCCCCCGTTCAGCCCGAC
CGCTGCGCCTTATCCGGTAACTATCGTCTTGAGTCCAACCCGGTAAGACACGACTTATCGCCACTGGCAG
CAGCCACTGGTAACAGGATTAGCAGAGCGAGGTATGTAGGCGGTGCTACAGAGTTCTTGAAGTGGTGGCC
TAACTACGGCTACACTAGAAGAACAGTATTTGGTATCTGCGCTCTGCTGAAGCCAGTTACCTTCGGAAAA
AGAGTTGGTAGCTCTTGATCCGGCAAACAAACCACCGCTGGTAGCGGTGGTTTTTTTGTTTGCAAGCAGC
AGATTACGCGCAGAAAAAAAGGATCTCAAGAAGATCCTTTGATCTTTTCTACGGGGTCTGACGCTCAGTG
GAACGAAAACTCACGTTAAGGGATTTTGGTCATGAGATTATCAAAAAGGATCTTCACCTAGATCCTTTTA
AATTAAAAATGAAGTTTTAAATCAATCTAAAGTATATATGAGTAAACTTGGTCTGACAGTTAGAAAAACT
CATCGAGCATCAAATGAAACTGCAATTTATTCATATCAGGATTATCAATACCATATTTTTGAAAAAGCCG
TTTCTGTAATGAAGGAGAAAACTCACCGAGGCAGTTCCATAGGATGGCAAGATCCTGGTATCGGTCTGCG
ATTCCGACTCGTCCAACATCAATACAACCTATTAATTTCCCCTCGTCAAAAATAAGGTTATCAAGTGAGA
AATCACCATGAGTGACGACTGAATCCGGTGAGAATGGCAAAAGTTTATGCATTTCTTTCCAGACTTGTTC
AACAGGCCAGCCATTACGCTCGTCATCAAAATCACTCGCATCAACCAAACCGTTATTCATTCGTGATTGC
GCCTGAGCGAGACGAAATACGCGATCGCTGTTAAAAGGACAATTACAAACAGGAATCGAATGCAACCGGC
GCAGGAACACTGCCAGCGCATCAACAATATTTTCACCTGAATCAGGATATTCTTCTAATACCTGGAATGC
TGTTTTCCCAGGGATCGCAGTGGTGAGTAACCATGCATCATCAGGAGTACGGATAAAATGCTTGATGGTC
GGAAGAGGCATAAATTCCGTCAGCCAGTTTAGTCTGACCATCTCATCTGTAACATCATTGGCAACGCTAC
CTTTGCCATGTTTCAGAAACAACTCTGGCGCATCGGGCTTCCCATACAATCGATAGATTGTCGCACCTGA
TTGCCCGACATTATCGCGAGCCCATTTATACCCATATAAATCAGCATCCATGTTGGAATTTAATCGCGGC
CTAGAGCAAGACGTTTCCCGTTGAATATGGCTCATACTCTTCCTTTTTCAATATTATTGAAGCATTTATC
AGGGTTATTGTCTCATGAGCGGATACATATTTGAATGTATTTAGAAAAATAAACAAATAGGGGTTCCGCG
CACATTTCCCCGAAAAGTGCCACCTGACGTCTAAGAAACCATTATTATCATGACATTAACCTATAAAAAT
AGGCGTATCACGAGGCCCTTTCGTCTCGCGCGTTTCGGTGATGACGGTGAAAACCTCTGACACATGCAGC
TCCCGGAGACGGTCACAGCTTGTCTGTAAGCGGATGCCGGGAGCAGACAAGCCCGTCAGGGCGCGTCAGC
GGGTGTTGGCGGGTGTCGGGGCTGGCTTAACTATGCGGCATCAGAGCAGATTGTACTGAGAGTGCACCAT
ATGCGGTGTGAAATACCGCACAGATGCGTAAGGAGAAAATACCGCATCAGGCGCCATTCGCCATTCAGGC
TGCGCAACTGTTGGGAAGGGCGATCGGTGCGGGCCTCTTCGCTATTACGCCAGCTGGCGAAAGGGGGATG
TGCTGCAAGGCGATTAAGTTGGGTAACGCCAGGGTTTTCCCAGTCACGACGTTGTAAAACGACGGCCAGT
GAATTGACGCGCCATTGGGATGTTGTAAAACGACGGCCAGTGAACCTGCAGGCAGCTGCGCGCTCGCTCG
CTCACTGAGGCCGCCCGGGCAAAGCCCGGGCGTCGGGCGACCTTTGGTCGCCCGGCCTCAGTGAGCGAGC
GAGCGCGCAGAGAGGGAGTGGCCAACTCCATCACTAGGGGTTCCTGCGGCCGCACGCGTGGAGGAGGGCC
TATTTCCCATGATTCCTTCATATTTGCATATACGATACAAGGCTGTTAGAGAGATAATTAGAATTAATTT
GACTGTAAACACAAAGATATTAGTACAAAATACGTGACGTAGAAAGTAATAATTTCTTGGGTAGTTTGCA
GTTTTAAAATTATGTTTTAAAATGGACTATCATATGCTTACCGTAACTTGAAAGTATTTCGATTTCTTGG
CTTTATATAGCTTGTGGAAAGGACGAAACACCGAACATGAGGATCACCCATGTCTGCCGCCAGCTGGATT
TCCCAACATGAGGATCACCCATGTCTTTTTTGCGTACTGAGTCGCCCAGTCTCAGATAGATCCGACGCCG
CCATCTCTAGGCCCGCGCCGGCCCCCTCGCACAGACTTGTGGGAGAAGCTCGGCTACTCCCCTGCCCCGG
TTAATTTGCATATAATATTTCCTAGTAACTATAGAGGCTTAATGTGCGATAAAAGACAGATAATCTGTTC
TTTTTAATACTAGCTACATTTTACATGATAGGCTTGGATTTCTATAAGAGATACAAATACTAAATTATTA
TTTTAAAAAACAGCACAAAAGGAAACTCACCCTAACTGTAAAGTAATTGTGTGTTTTGAGACTATAAATA
TCCCTTGGAGAAAAGCCTTGTTTGAATTCCTAGACCCAGCTTTCTTGTACAAAGTTGGCATTAATACGCG
TTGACATTGATTATTGACTAGTTATTAATAGTAATCAATTACGGGGTCATTAGTTCATAGCCCATATATG
GAGTTCCGCGTTACATAACTTACGGTAAATGGCCCGCCTGGCTGACCGCCCAACGACCCCCGCCCATTGA
CGTCAATAATGACGTATGTTCCCATAGTAACGCCAATAGGGACTTTCCATTGACGTCAATGGGTGGAGTA
TTTACGGTAAACTGCCCACTTGGCAGTACATCAAGTGTATCATATGCCAAGTACGCCCCCTATTGACGTC
AATGACGGTAAATGGCCCGCCTGGCATTATGCCCAGTACATGACCTTATGGGACTTTCCTACTTGGCAGT
ACATCTACGTATTAGTCATCGCTATTACCATGGTGATGCGGTTTTGGCAGTACATCAATGGGCGTGGATA
GCGGTTTGACTCACGGGGATTTCCAAGTCTCCACCCCATTGACGTCAATGGGAGTTTGTTTTGGCACCAA
AATCAACGGGACTTTCCAAAATGTCGTAACAACTCCGCCCCATTGACGCAAATGGGCGGTAGGCGTGTAC
GGTGGGAGGTCTATATAAGCAGAGCTCGTTTAGTGAACCGTCAGATCGCCTGGAGACGCCATCCACGCTG
TTTTGACCTCCATAGAAGACACCGGGACCGATCCAGCCTCCGGACTCTAGAGGATCGAACCCTTAAGGCC
ACCATGGCCTCAAACTTCACACAGTTCGTTCTGGTCGATAATGGCGGTACAGGGGACGTCACGGTGGCCC
CATCAAACTTTGCCAACGGTATTGCGGAGTGGATCTCTAGCAACTCACGATCCCAGGCGTATAAAGTAAC
TTGTAGCGTGAGACAATCATCAGCGCAAAACCGCAAATATACTATCAAAGTCGAGGTCCCCAAGGGGGCA
TGGAGGAGTTACCTGAATATGGAGCTTACGATACCGATATTTGCGACGAACTCTGATTGCGAGCTCATCG
TAAAGGCCATGCAAGGTCTCTTGAAAGACGGAAACCCGATACCTTCAGCCATTGCGGCGAATAGCGGGAT
TTACGGAGGCTCCGGGAGCGGCGCTGGCAGTGGCAGCCCCGCAGGGGGAGGAGCCCCTGGATCCGGGGGC
GGCTCAAAAGCGGAGCGGATGGGATTTACAGAAGTGACCCCGGTGACCGGAGCCAGCCTCCGACGCACCA
TGTTGCTTTTGTCTCGCAGTCCTGAGGCACAGCCCAAGACTCTGCCGCTTACTGGATCTACTTTTCACGA
CCAAATCGCCATGCTGTCCCACAGATGCTTTAACACACTGACGAACTCATTTCAGCCATCTTTGTTGGGG
CGGAAGATTCTGGCGGCTATCATTATGAAGAAGGATTCCGAAGACATGGGTGTCGTCGTTAGTCTGGGTA
CGGGTAACCGCTGTGTCAAGGGTGATAGTTTGTCACTCAAAGGCGAGACTGTGAACGATTGCCATGCGGA
AATCATTAGCCGCAGAGGATTCATAAGGTTCTTGTACTCCGAATTGATGAAATACAATAGCCAAACGGCA
AAGGATAGTATTTTTGAACCAGCGAAAGGCGGGGAAAAACTCCAGATAAAGAAAACTGTCAGCTTCCATC
TGTACATTAGCACTGCCCCCTGTGGTGACGGCGCACTTTTCGATAAGAGCTGTTCTGATAGGGCAATGGA
ATCAACTGAGTCTAGGCACTACCCTGTCTTCGAAAACCCTAAACAAGGTAAACTGCGAACCAAAGTAGAG
AATGGACAGGGGACTATTCCTGTTGAGAGTTCAGACATAGTTCCTACATGGGATGGGATCCGACTCGGAG
AGAGGCTTCGCACTATGAGTTGTTCAGATAAGATACTGAGATGGAATGTACTTGGGCTCCAGGGGGCTCT
TCTGACACATTTCCTGCAGCCAATTTACCTTAAGTCCGTAACGTTGGGGTATCTGTTTTCACAAGGTCAC
CTCACAAGGGCAATCTGCTGCCGAGTTACCCGAGATGGCTCCGCGTTTGAGGACGGCTTGAGGCATCCCT
TTATCGTCAATCATCCTAAAGTTGGAAGAGTGTCTATATATGATTCTAAAAGACAATCTGGAAAGACCAA
GGAGACGTCTGTTAATTGGTGCCTTGCTGACGGGTATGATCTCGAGATTCTTGACGGAACTAGAGGTACG
GTTGATGGACCCCGCAACGAGCTTTCAAGAGTATCAAAAAAAAACATCTTTCTTCTGTTCAAAAAGCTGT
GTTCTTTTAGGTATAGACGCGACCTCTTGCGACTTAGCTACGGAGAAGCAAAAAAGGCGGCAAGAGATTA
CGAAACGGCCAAAAATTATTTTAAGAAGGGACTTAAAGATATGGGTTATGGTAATTGGATCAGTAAGCCG
CAGGAGGAGAAAAACTTCTACTTGTGTCCGGTCGGAAGCGGATCAGGTAGTCCCAAGAAAAAGCGGAAGG
TTTAACTTAAGGGTTCGATCCCTACTGGTAGTAATGAGTTTAAACGGGGGAGGCTAACTGAAACACGGAA
GGAGACAATACCGGAAGGAACCCGCGCTATGACGGCAATAAAAAGACAGAATAAAACGCACGGGTGTTGG
GTCGTTTGTTCATAAACGCGGGGTTCGGTCCCAGGGCTGGCACTCTGTCGATACCCCACCGAGACCCCAT
TGGGGCCAATACGCCCGCGTTTCTTCCTTTTCCCCACCCCACCCCCCAAGTTCGGGTGAAGGCCCAGGGC
TCGCAGCCAACGTCGGGGCGGCAGGCCCTGCCATAGCAGATCTGCGCTGATTTTGTAGGTAACCACGTGC
GGACCGAGCGGCCGCAGGAACCCCTAGTGATGGAGTTGGCCACTCCCTCTCTGCGCGCTCGCTCGCTCAC
TGAGGCCGGGCGACCAAAGGTCGCCCGACGCCCGGGCTTTGCCCGGGCGGCCTCAGTGAGCGAGCGAGCG
CGCAGCTGCCTGCAGGCTTGGATCCCAATGGCGCGCCGAGCTTGGCTCGAGCATGGTCATAGCTGTTTCC
TGTGTGAAATTGTTATCCGCTCACAATTCCACACAACATACGAGCCGGAAGCATAAAGTGTAAAGCCTGG
GGTGCCTAATGAGTGAGCTAACTCACATTAATTGCGTTGCGCTCACTGCCCGCTTTCCAGTCGGGAAACC
TGTCGTGCCAGCTGCATTAATGAATCGGCCAACGCGCGGGGAGAGGCGGTTTGCGTATTGGGCGCTCTTC
CGCTTCCTCGCTCACTGACTCGCTGCGCTCGGTCGTTCGGCTGCGGCGAGCGGTATCAGCTCACTCAAAG
GCGGTAATACGGTTATCCACAGAATCAGGGGATAACGCAGGAAAGAACATGTGAGCAAAAGGCCAGCAAA
AGGCCAGGAACCGTAAAAAGGCCGCGTTGCTGGCGTT
