>Addgene plasmid #124626 | MS2_adRNA-MCP_ADAR1 DD (E1008Q)_NLS | depositor partial sequence | sequence record 238404 | CMV Forward
ATGGCCTCAAACTTCACACAGTTCGTTCTGGTCGATAATGGCGGTACAGGGGACGTCACGGTGGCCCCAT
CAAACTTTGCCAACGGTATTGCGGAGTGGATCTCTAGCAACTCACGATCCCAGGCGTATAAAGTAACTTG
TAGCGTGAGACAATCATCAGCGCAAAACCGCAAATATACTATCAAAGTCGAGGTCCCCAAGGGGGCATGG
AGGAGTTACCTGAATATGGAGCTTACGATACCGATATTTGCGACGAACTCTGATTGCGAGCTCATCGTAA
AGGCCATGCAAGGTCTCTTGAAAGACGGAAACCCGATACCTTCAGCCATTGCGGCGAATAGCGGGATTTA
CGGAGGCTCCGGGAGCGGCGCTGGCAGTGGCAGCCCCGCAGGGGGAGGAGCCCCTGGATCCGGGGGCGGC
TCAAAAGCGGAGCGGATGGGATTTACAGAAGTGACCCCGGTGACCGGAGCCAGCCTCCGACGCACCATGT
TGCTTTTGTCTCGCAGTCCTGAGGCACAGCCCAAGACTCTGCCGCTTACTGGATCTACTTTTCACGACCA
AATCGCCATGCTGTCCCACAGATGCTTTAACACACTGACGAACTCATTTCAGCCATCTTTGTTGGGGCGG
AAGATTCTGGCGGCTATCATTATGAAGAAGGATTCCGAAGACATGGGTGTCGTCGTTAGTCTGGGTACGG
GTAACCGCTGTGTCAAGGGTGATAGTTTGTCACTCAAAGGCGAGACTGTGAACGATTGCCATGCGGAAAT
CATTAGCCGCAGAGGATTCATAAGGTTCTTGTACTCCGAATTGATGAAATACAATAGCCAAACGGCAAAG
GATAGTATTTTTGAACCAGCGAAAGGCGGGGAAAAACTCCAGATAAAGAAAACTGTCAGCTTCCATCTGT
ACATTAGCACTGCCCCCTGTGGTGACGGCGCACTTTTCGATAAGAGCTGTTCTGATAGGGCAATGGAATC
AACTGAGTCTAGGCACTACCCTGTCTTCGAAAACCCTAAACAAGGTAAACTGCGAACCAAAGTAGAGAAT
GGACAGGGGACTATTCCTGTTGAGAGTTCAGACATAGTTCCTACATGGGATGGGATCCGACTCGGAGAGA
GGCTTCGCACTATGAGTTGTTCAGATAAGATACTGAGATGGAATGTACTTGGGCTCCAGGGGGCTCTTCT
GACACATTTCCTGCAGCCAATTTACCTTAAGTCCGTAACGTTGGGGTATCTGTTTTCACAAGGTCACCTC
ACAAGGGCAATCTGCTGCCGAGTTACCCGAGATGGCTCCGCGTTTGAGGACGGCTTGAGGCATCCCTTTA
TCGTCAATCATCCTAAAGTTGGAAGAGTGTCTATATATGATTCTAAAAGACAATCTGGAAAGACCAAGGA
GACGTCTGTTAATTGGTGCCTTGCTGACGGGTATGATCTCGAGATTCTTGACGGAACTAGAGGTACGGTT
GATGGACCCCGCAACGAGCTTTCAAGAGTATCAAAAAAAAACATCTTTCTTCTGTTCAAAAAGCTGTGTT
CTTTTAGGTATAGACGCGACCTCTTGCGACTTAGCTACGGAGAAGCAAAAAAGGCGGCAAGAGATTACGA
AACGGCCAAAAATTATTTTAAGAAGGGACTTAAAGATATGGGTTATGGTAATTGGATCAGTAAGCCGCAG
GAGGAGAAAAACTTCTACTTGTGTCCGGTCGGAAGCGGATCAGGTAGTCCCAAGAAAAAGCGGAAGGTTT
AA
