>Addgene plasmid #124626 | MS2_adRNA-MCP_ADAR1 DD (E1008Q)_NLS | depositor partial sequence | sequence record 238405 | LKO.1 5'
GAACATGAGGATCACCCATGTCTGCCGCCAGCTGGATTTCCCAACATGAGGATCACCCATGTC
